>Addgene plasmid #116474 | pHAGE-PIK3CA-E545A | addgene full sequence | sequence record 252550 | Addgene NGS Result
TGGAAGGGCTAATTCACTCCCAAAGAAGACAAGATATCCTTGATCTGTGGATCTACCACACACAAGGCTA
CTTCCCTGATTAGCAGAACTACACACCAGGGCCAGGGGTCAGATATCCACTGACCTTTGGATGGTGCTAC
AAGCTAGTACCAGTTGAGCCAGATAAGGTAGAAGAGGCCAATAAAGGAGAGAACACCAGCTTGTTACACC
CTGTGAGCCTGCATGGGATGGATGACCCGGAGAGAGAAGTGTTAGAGTGGAGGTTTGACAGCCGCCTAGC
ATTTCATCACGTGGCCCGAGAGCTGCATCCGGAGTACTTCAAGAACTGCTGATATCGAGCTTGCTACAAG
GGACTTTCCGCTGGGGACTTTCCAGGGAGGCGTGGCCTGGGCGGGACTGGGGAGTGGCGAGCCCTCAGAT
CCTGCATATAAGCAGCTGCTTTTTGCCTGTACTGGGTCTCTCTGGTTAGACCAGATCTGAGCCTGGGAGC
TCTCTGGCTAACTAGGGAACCCACTGCTTAAGCCTCAATAAAGCTTGCCTTGAGTGCTTCAAGTAGTGTG
TGCCCGTCTGTTGTGTGACTCTGGTAACTAGAGATCCCTCAGACCCTTTTAGTCAGTGTGGAAAATCTCT
AGCAGTGGCGCCCGAACAGGGACTTGAAAGCGAAAGGGAAACCAGAGGAGCTCTCTCGACGCAGGACTCG
GCTTGCTGAAGCGCGCACGGCAAGAGGCGAGGGGCGGCGACTGGTGAGTACGCCAAAAATTTTGACTAGC
GGAGGCTAGAAGGAGAGAGATGGGTGCGAGAGCGTCAGTATTAAGCGGGGGAGAATTAGATCGCGATGGG
AAAAAATTCGGTTAAGGCCAGGGGGAAAGAAAAAATATAAATTAAAACATATAGTATGGGCAAGCAGGGA
GCTAGAACGATTCGCAGTTAATCCTGGCCTGTTAGAAACATCAGAAGGCTGTAGACAAATACTGGGACAG
CTACAACCATCCCTTCAGACAGGATCAGAAGAACTTAGATCATTATATAATACAGTAGCAACCCTCTATT
GTGTGCATCAAAGGATAGAGATAAAAGACACCAAGGAAGCTTTAGACAAGATAGAGGAAGAGCAAAACAA
AAGTAAGACCACCGCACAGCAAGCGGCCGGCCGCTGATCTTCAGACCTGGAGGAGGAGATATGAGGGACA
ATTGGAGAAGTGAATTATATAAATATAAAGTAGTAAAAATTGAACCATTAGGAGTAGCACCCACCAAGGC
AAAGAGAAGAGTGGTGCAGAGAGAAAAAAGAGCAGTGGGAATAGGAGCTTTGTTCCTTGGGTTCTTGGGA
GCAGCAGGAAGCACTATGGGCGCAGCGTCAATGACGCTGACGGTACAGGCCAGACAATTATTGTCTGGTA
TAGTGCAGCAGCAGAACAATTTGCTGAGGGCTATTGAGGCGCAACAGCATCTGTTGCAACTCACAGTCTG
GGGCATCAAGCAGCTCCAGGCAAGAATCCTGGCTGTGGAAAGATACCTAAAGGATCAACAGCTCCTGGGG
ATTTGGGGTTGCTCTGGAAAACTCATTTGCACCACTGCTGTGCCTTGGAATGCTAGTTGGAGTAATAAAT
CTCTGGAACAGATTTGGAATCACACGACCTGGATGGAGTGGGACAGAGAAATTAACAATTACACAAGCTT
AATACACTCCTTAATTGAAGAATCGCAAAACCAGCAAGAAAAGAATGAACAAGAATTATTGGAATTAGAT
AAATGGGCAAGTTTGTGGAATTGGTTTAACATAACAAATTGGCTGTGGTATATAAAATTATTCATAATGA
TAGTAGGAGGCTTGGTAGGTTTAAGAATAGTTTTTGCTGTACTTTCTATAGTGAATAGAGTTAGGCAGGG
ATATTCACCATTATCGTTTCAGACCCACCTCCCAACCCCGAGGGGACCCGACAGGCCCGAAGGAATAGAA
GAAGAAGGTGGAGAGAGAGACAGAGACAGATCCATTCGATTAGTGAACGGATCTCGACGGTATCGCCGAA
TTCACAAATGGCAGTATTCATCCACAATTTTAAAAGAAAAGGGGGGATTGGGGGGTACAGTGCAGGGGAA
AGAATAGTAGACATAATAGCAACAGACATACAAACTAAAGAATTACAAAAACAAATTACAAAAATTCAAA
ATTTTCGGGTTTATTACAGGGACAGCAGAGATCCAGTTTGGACTAGTCGTGAGGCTCCGGTGCCCGTCAG
TGGGCAGAGCGCACATCGCCCACAGTCCCCGAGAAGTTGGGGGGAGGGGTCGGCAATTGAACCGGTGCCT
AGAGAAGGTGGCGCGGGGTAAACTGGGAAAGTGATGTCGTGTACTGGCTCCGCCTTTTTCCCGAGGGTGG
GGGAGAACCGTATATAAGTGCAGTAGTCGCCGTGAACGTTCTTTTTCGCAACGGGTTTGCCGCCAGAACA
CAGGTAAGTGCCGTGTGTGGTTCCCGCGGGCCTGGCCTCTTTACGGGTTATGGCCCTTGCGTGCCTTGAA
TTACTTCCACCTGGCTGCAGTACGTGATTCTTGATCCCGAGCTTCGGGTTGGAAGTGGGTGGGAGAGTTC
GAGGCCTTGCGCTTAAGGAGCCCCTTCGCCTCGTGCTTGAGTTGAGGCCTGGCCTGGGCGCTGGGGCCGC
CGCGTGCGAATCTGGTGGCACCTTCGCGCCTGTCTCGCTGCTTTCGATAAGTCTCTAGCCATTTAAAATT
TTTGATGACCTGCTGCGACGCTTTTTTTCTGGCAAGATAGTCTTGTAAATGCGGGCCAAGATCTGCACAC
TGGTATTTCGGTTTTTGGGGCCGCGGGCGGCGACGGGGCCCGTGCGTCCCAGCGCACATGTTCGGCGAGG
CGGGGCCTGCGAGCGCGGCCACCGAGAATCGGACGGGGGTAGTCTCAAGCTGGCCGGCCTGCTCTGGTGC
CTGGCCTCGCGCCGCCGTGTATCGCCCCGCCCTGGGCGGCAAGGCTGGCCCGGTCGGCACCAGTTGCGTG
AGCGGAAAGATGGCCGCTTCCCGGCCCTGCTGCAGGGAGCTCAAAATGGAGGACGCGGCGCTCGGGAGAG
CGGGCGGGTGAGTCACCCACACAAAGGAAAAGGGCCTTTCCGTCCTCAGCCGTCGCTTCATGTGACTCCA
CGGAGTACCGGGCGCCGTCCAGGCACCTCGATTAGTTCTCGAGCTTTTGGAGTACGTCGTCTTTAGGTTG
GGGGGAGGGGTTTTATGCGATGGAGTTTCCCCACACTGAGTGGGTGGAGACTGAAGTTAGGCCAGCTTGG
CACTTGATGTAATTCTCCTTGGAATTTGCCCTTTTTGAGTTTGGATCTTGGTTCATTCTCAAGCCTCAGA
CAGTGGTTCAAAGTTTTTTTCTTCCATTTCAGGTGTCGTGAAGCGGCCCTGCAGATATCAACAAGTTTGT
ACAAAAAAGCAGGCACCATGCCTCCAAGACCATCATCAGGTGAACTGTGGGGCATCCACTTGATGCCCCC
AAGAATCCTAGTAGAATGTTTACTACCAAATGGAATGATAGTGACTTTAGAATGCCTCCGTGAGGCTACA
TTAATAACCATAAAGCATGAACTATTTAAAGAAGCAAGAAAATACCCCCTCCATCAACTTCTTCAAGATG
AATCTTCTTACATTTTCGTAAGTGTTACTCAAGAAGCAGAAAGGGAAGAATTTTTTGATGAAACAAGACG
ACTTTGTGACCTTCGGCTTTTTCAACCCTTTTTAAAAGTAATTGAACCAGTAGGCAACCGTGAAGAAAAG
ATCCTCAATCGAGAAATTGGTTTTGCTATCGGCATGCCAGTGTGTGAATTTGATATGGTTAAAGATCCAG
AAGTACAGGACTTCCGAAGAAATATTCTGAACGTTTGTAAAGAAGCTGTGGATCTTAGGGACCTCAATTC
ACCTCATAGTAGAGCAATGTATGTCTATCCTCCAAATGTAGAATCTTCACCAGAATTGCCAAAGCACATA
TATAATAAATTAGATAAAGGGCAAATAATAGTGGTGATCTGGGTAATAGTTTCTCCAAATAATGACAAGC
AGAAGTATACTCTGAAAATCAACCATGACTGTGTACCAGAACAAGTAATTGCTGAAGCAATCAGGAAAAA
AACTCGAAGTATGTTGCTATCCTCTGAACAACTAAAACTCTGTGTTTTAGAATATCAGGGCAAGTATATT
TTAAAAGTGTGTGGATGTGATGAATACTTCCTAGAAAAATATCCTCTGAGTCAGTATAAGTATATAAGAA
GCTGTATAATGCTTGGGAGGATGCCCAATTTGATGTTGATGGCTAAAGAAAGCCTTTATTCTCAACTGCC
AATGGACTGTTTTACAATGCCATCTTATTCCAGACGCATTTCCACAGCTACACCATATATGAATGGAGAA
ACATCTACAAAATCCCTTTGGGTTATAAATAGTGCACTCAGAATAAAAATTCTTTGTGCAACCTACGTGA
ATGTAAATATTCGAGACATTGATAAGATCTATGTTCGAACAGGTATCTACCATGGAGGAGAACCCTTATG
TGACAATGTGAACACTCAAAGAGTACCTTGTTCCAATCCCAGGTGGAATGAATGGCTGAATTATGATATA
TACATTCCTGATCTTCCTCGTGCTGCTCGACTTTGCCTTTCCATTTGCTCTGTTAAAGGCCGAAAGGGTG
CTAAAGAGGAACACTGTCCATTGGCATGGGGAAATATAAACTTGTTTGATTACACAGACACTCTAGTATC
TGGAAAAATGGCTTTGAATCTTTGGCCAGTACCTCATGGATTAGAAGATTTGCTGAACCCTATTGGTGTT
ACTGGATCAAATCCAAATAAAGAAACTCCATGCTTAGAGTTGGAGTTTGACTGGTTCAGCAGTGTGGTAA
AGTTCCCAGATATGTCAGTGATTGAAGAGCATGCCAATTGGTCTGTATCCCGAGAAGCAGGATTTAGCTA
TTCCCACGCAGGACTGAGTAACAGACTAGCTAGAGACAATGAATTAAGGGAAAATGACAAAGAACAGCTC
AAAGCAATTTCTACACGAGATCCTCTCTCTGAAATCACTGCGCAGGAGAAAGATTTTCTATGGAGTCACA
GACACTATTGTGTAACTATCCCCGAAATTCTACCCAAATTGCTTCTGTCTGTTAAATGGAATTCTAGAGA
TGAAGTAGCCCAGATGTATTGCTTGGTAAAAGATTGGCCTCCAATCAAACCTGAACAGGCTATGGAACTT
CTGGACTGTAATTACCCAGATCCTATGGTTCGAGGTTTTGCTGTTCGGTGCTTGGAAAAATATTTAACAG
ATGACAAACTTTCTCAGTATTTAATTCAGCTAGTACAGGTCCTAAAATATGAACAATATTTGGATAACTT
GCTTGTGAGATTTTTACTGAAGAAAGCATTGACTAATCAAAGGATTGGGCACTTTTTCTTTTGGCATTTA
AAATCTGAGATGCACAATAAAACAGTTAGCCAGAGGTTTGGCCTGCTTTTGGAGTCCTATTGTCGTGCAT
GTGGGATGTATTTGAAGCACCTGAATAGGCAAGTCGAGGCAATGGAAAAGCTCATTAACTTAACTGACAT
TCTCAAACAGGAGAAGAAGGATGAAACACAAAAGGTACAGATGAAGTTTTTAGTTGAGCAAATGAGGCGA
CCAGATTTCATGGATGCTCTACAGGGCTTTCTGTCTCCTCTAAACCCTGCTCATCAACTAGGAAACCTCA
GGCTTGAAGAGTGTCGAATTATGTCCTCTGCAAAAAGGCCACTGTGGTTGAATTGGGAGAACCCAGACAT
CATGTCAGAGTTACTGTTTCAGAACAATGAGATCATCTTTAAAAATGGGGATGATTTACGGCAAGATATG
CTAACACTTCAAATTATTCGTATTATGGAAAATATCTGGCAAAATCAAGGTCTTGATCTTCGAATGTTAC
CTTATGGTTGTCTGTCAATCGGTGACTGTGTGGGACTTATTGAGGTGGTGCGAAATTCTCACACTATTAT
GCAAATTCAGTGCAAAGGCGGCTTGAAAGGTGCACTGCAGTTCAACAGCCACACACTACATCAGTGGCTC
AAAGACAAGAACAAAGGAGAAATATATGATGCAGCCATTGACCTGTTTACACGTTCATGTGCTGGATACT
GTGTAGCTACCTTCATTTTGGGAATTGGAGATCGTCACAATAGTAACATCATGGTGAAAGACGATGGACA
ACTGTTTCATATAGATTTTGGACACTTTTTGGATCACAAGAAGAAAAAATTTGGTTATAAACGAGAACGT
GTGCCATTTGTTTTGACACAGGATTTCTTAATAGTGATTAGTAAAGGAGCCCAAGAATGCACAAAGACAA
GAGAATTTGAGAGGTTTCAGGAGATGTGTTACAAGGCTTATCTAGCTATTCGACAGCATGCCAATCTCTT
CATAAATCTTTTCTCAATGATGCTTGGCTCTGGAATGCCAGAACTACAATCTTTTGATGACATTGCATAC
ATTCGAAAGACCCTAGCCTTAGATAAAACTGAGCAAGAGGCTTTGGAGTATTTCATGAAACAAATGAATG
ATGCACATCATGGTGGCTGGACAACAAAAATGGATTGGATCTTCCACACAATTAAACAGCATGCATTGAA
CTAGAACCCAGCTTTCTTGTACAAAGTGGTGATATCCAATTAACCCTCACTAAAGGTGATATAGTAGTGA
AGAAATAAGTCCCTATAGTGAGTCGTATTACCACCCAACTTTTCTATACAAAGTGGTTGATATCCAGCAC
AGTGGCGGCCGCTCGAGTCTAGAGGGCCCGCGGTTCGAAGGTAAGCCTATCCCTAACCCTCTCCTCGGTC
TCGATTCTACGCGTACCGGTTAGTAATGAGATCCCTCCCCCCCCCCTAACGTTACTGGCCGAAGCCGCTT
GGAATAAGGCCGGTGTGCGTTTGTCTATATGTTATTTTCCACCATATTGCCGTCTTTTGGCAATGTGAGG
GCCCGGAAACCTGGCCCTGTCTTCTTGACGAGCATTCCTAGGGGTCTTTCCCCTCTCGCCAAAGGAATGC
AAGGTCTGTTGAATGTCGTGAAGGAAGCAGTTCCTCTGGAAGCTTCTTGAAGACAAACAACGTCTGTAGC
GACCCTTTGCAGGCAGCGGAACCCCCCACCTGGCGACAGGTGCCTCTGCGGCCAAAAGCCACGTGTATAA
GATACACCTGCAAAGGCGGCACAACCCCAGTGCCACGTTGTGAGTTGGATAGTTGTGGAAAGAGTCAAAT
GGCTCTCCTCAAGCGTATTCAACAAGGGGCTGAAGGATGCCCAGAAGGTACCCCATTGTATGGGATCTGA
TCTGGGGCCTCGGTGCACATGCTTTACATGTGTTTAGTCGAGGTTAAAAAAACGTCTAGGCCCCCCGAAC
CACGGGGACGTGGTTTTCCTTTGAAAAACACGATGATAATATGGCCACACATATGGTGAGCAAGGGCGAG
GAGCTGTTCACCGGGGTGGTGCCCATCCTGGTCGAGCTGGACGGCGACGTAAACGGCCACAAGTTCAGCG
TGTCCGGCGAGGGCGAGGGCGATGCCACCTACGGCAAGCTGACCCTGAAGTTCATCTGCACCACCGGCAA
GCTGCCCGTGCCCTGGCCCACCCTCGTGACCACCCTGACCTACGGCGTGCAGTGCTTCAGCCGCTACCCC
GACCACATGAAGCAGCACGACTTCTTCAAGTCCGCCATGCCCGAAGGCTACGTCCAGGAGCGCACCATCT
TCTTCAAGGACGACGGCAACTACAAGACCCGCGCCGAGGTGAAGTTCGAGGGCGACACCCTGGTGAACCG
CATCGAGCTGAAGGGCATCGACTTCAAGGAGGACGGCAACATCCTGGGGCACAAGCTGGAGTACAACTAC
AACAGCCACAACGTCTATATCATGGCCGACAAGCAGAAGAACGGCATCAAGGTGAACTTCAAGATCCGCC
ACAACATCGAGGACGGCAGCGTGCAGCTCGCCGACCACTACCAGCAGAACACCCCCATCGGCGACGGCCC
CGTGCTGCTGCCCGACAACCACTACCTGAGCACCCAGTCCGCCCTGAGCAAAGACCCCAACGAGAAGCGC
GATCACATGGTCCTGCTGGAGTTCGTGACCGCCGCCGGGATCACTCTCGGCATGGACGAGCTGTACAAGT
AAATCGATAGATCCTAATCAACCTCTGGATTACAAAATTTGTGAAAGATTGACTGGTATTCTTAACTATG
TTGCTCCTTTTACGCTATGTGGATACGCTGCTTTAATGCCTTTGTATCATGCTATTGCTTCCCGTATGGC
TTTCATTTTCTCCTCCTTGTATAAATCCTGGTTGCTGTCTCTTTATGAGGAGTTGTGGCCCGTTGTCAGG
CAACGTGGCGTGGTGTGCACTGTGTTTGCTGACGCAACCCCCACTGGTTGGGGCATTGCCACCACCTGTC
AGCTCCTTTCCGGGACTTTCGCTTTCCCCCTCCCTATTGCCACGGCGGAACTCATCGCCGCCTGCCTTGC
CCGCTGCTGGACAGGGGCTCGGCTGTTGGGCACTGACAATTCCGTGGTGTTGTCGGGGAAATCATCGTCC
TTTCCTTGGCTGCTCGCCTGTGTTGCCACCTGGATTCTGCGCGGGACGTCCTTCTGCTACGTCCCTTCGG
CCCTCAATCCAGCGGACCTTCCTTCCCGCGGCCTGCTGCCGGCTCTGCGGCCTCTTCCGCGTCTTCGCCT
TCGCCCTCAGACGAGTCGGATCTCCCTTTGGGCCGCCTCCCCGCCTGAGATCCTTTAAGACCAATGACTT
ACAAGGCAGCTGTAGATCTTAGCCACTTTTTAAAAGAAAAGGGGGGACTGGAAGGGCTAATTCACTCCCA
ACGAAGACAAGATCTGCTTTTTGCTTGTACTGGGTCTCTCTGGTTAGACCAGATCTGAGCCTGGGAGCTC
TCTGGCTAACTAGGGAACCCACTGCTTAAGCCTCAATAAAGCTTGCCTTGAGTGCTTCAAGTAGTGTGTG
CCCGTCTGTTGTGTGACTCTGGTAACTAGAGATCCCTCAGACCCTTTTAGTCAGTGTGGAAAATCTCTAG
CAGTAGTAGTTCATGTCATCTTATTATTCAGTATTTATAACTTGCAAAGAAATGAATATCAGAGAGTGAG
AGGCCCGGGTTAATTAAGGAAAGGGCTAGATCATTCTTGAAGACGAAAGGGCCTCGTGATACGCCTATTT
TTATAGGTTAATGTCATGATAATAATGGTTTCTTAGACGTCAGGTGGCACTTTTCGGGGAAATGTGCGCG
GAACCCCTATTTGTTTATTTTTCTAAATACATTCAAATATGTATCCGCTCATGAGACAATAACCCTGATA
AATGCTTCAATAATATTGAAAAAGGAAGAGTATGAGTATTCAACATTTCCGTGTCGCCCTTATTCCCTTT
TTTGCGGCATTTTGCCTTCCTGTTTTTGCTCACCCAGAAACGCTGGTGAAAGTAAAAGATGCTGAAGATC
AGTTGGGTGCACGAGTGGGTTACATCGAACTGGATCTCAACAGCGGTAAGATCCTTGAGAGTTTTCGCCC
CGAAGAACGTTTTCCAATGATGAGCACTTTTAAAGTTCTGCTATGTGGCGCGGTATTATCCCGTGTTGAC
GCCGGGCAAGAGCAACTCGGTCGCCGCATACACTATTCTCAGAATGACTTGGTTGAGTACTCACCAGTCA
CAGAAAAGCATCTTACGGATGGCATGACAGTAAGAGAATTATGCAGTGCTGCCATAACCATGAGTGATAA
CACTGCGGCCAACTTACTTCTGACAACGATCGGAGGACCGAAGGAGCTAACCGCTTTTTTGCACAACATG
GGGGATCATGTAACTCGCCTTGATCGTTGGGAACCGGAGCTGAATGAAGCCATACCAAACGACGAGCGTG
ACACCACGATGCCTGTAGCAATGGCAACAACGTTGCGCAAACTATTAACTGGCGAACTACTTACTCTAGC
TTCCCGGCAACAATTAATAGACTGGATGGAGGCGGATAAAGTTGCAGGACCACTTCTGCGCTCGGCCCTT
CCGGCTGGCTGGTTTATTGCTGATAAATCTGGAGCCGGTGAGCGTGGGTCTCGCGGTATCATTGCAGCAC
TGGGGCCAGATGGTAAGCCCTCCCGTATCGTAGTTATCTACACGACGGGGAGTCAGGCAACTATGGATGA
ACGAAATAGACAGATCGCTGAGATAGGTGCCTCACTGATTAAGCATTGGTAACTGTCAGACCAAGTTTAC
TCATATATACTTTAGATTGATTTAAAACTTCATTTTTAATTTAAAAGGATCTAGGTGAAGATCCTTTTTG
ATAATCTCATGACCAAAATCCCTTAACGTGAGTTTTCGTTCCACTGAGCGTCAGACCCCGTAGAAAAGAT
CAAAGGATCTTCTTGAGATCCTTTTTTTCTGCGCGTAATCTGCTGCTTGCAAACAAAAAAACCACCGCTA
CCAGCGGTGGTTTGTTTGCCGGATCAAGAGCTACCAACTCTTTTTCCGAAGGTAACTGGCTTCAGCAGAG
CGCAGATACCAAATACTGTTCTTCTAGTGTAGCCGTAGTTAGGCCACCACTTCAAGAACTCTGTAGCACC
GCCTACATACCTCGCTCTGCTAATCCTGTTACCAGTGGCTGCTGCCAGTGGCGATAAGTCGTGTCTTACC
GGGTTGGACTCAAGACGATAGTTACCGGATAAGGCGCAGCGGTCGGGCTGAACGGGGGGTTCGTGCACAC
AGCCCAGCTTGGAGCGAACGACCTACACCGAACTGAGATACCTACAGCGTGAGCTATGAGAAAGCGCCAC
GCTTCCCGAAGGGAGAAAGGCGGACAGGTATCCGGTAAGCGGCAGGGTCGGAACAGGAGAGCGCACGAGG
GAGCTTCCAGGGGGAAACGCCTGGTATCTTTATAGTCCTGTCGGGTTTCGCCACCTCTGACTTGAGCGTC
GATTTTTGTGATGCTCGTCAGGGGGGCGGAGCCTATGGAAAAACGCCAGCAACGCGGCCTTTTTACGGTT
CCTGGCCTTTTGCTGGCCTTTTGCTCACATGTTCTTTCCTGCGTTATCCCCTGATTCTGTGGATAACCGT
ATTACCGCCTTTGAGTGAGCTGATACCGCTCGCCGCAGCCGAACGACCGAGCGCAGCGAGTCAGTGAGCG
AGGAAGCGGAAGAGCGCCCAATACGCAAACCGCCTCTCCCCGCGCGTTGGCCGATTCATTAATGCAGCAA
GCTCATGGCTGACTAATTTTTTTTATTTATGCAGAGGCCGAGGCCGCCTCGGCCTCTGAGCTATTCCAGA
AGTAGTGAGGAGGCTTTTTTGGAGGCCTAGGCTTTTGCAAAAAGCTCCCCGTGGCACGACAGGTTTCCCG
ACTGGAAAGCGGGCAGTGAGCGCAACGCAATTAATGTGAGTTAGCTCACTCATTAGGCACCCCAGGCTTT
ACACTTTATGCTTCCGGCTCGTATGTTGTGTGGAATTGTGAGCGGATAACAATTTCACACAGGAAACAGC
TATGACATGATTACGAATTTCACAAATAAAGCATTTTTTTCACTGCATTCTAGTTGTGGTTTGTCCAAAC
TCATCAATGTATCTTATCATGTCTGGATCAACTGGATAACTCAAGCTAACCAAAATCATCCCAAACTTCC
CACCCCATACCCTATTACCACTGCCAATTACCTGTGGTTTCATTTACTCTAAACCTGTGATTCCTCTGAA
TTATTTTCATTTTAAAGAAATTGTATTTGTTAAATATGTACTACAAACTTAGTAGT
Features (pLannotate 1.2.2; 30 found; start..end, strand, type, name):
    377..634     +  LTR            5' LTR (truncated): truncated 5' long terminal repeat (LTR) from HIV-1
    681..806     +  misc_feature   HIV-1 Ψ: packaging signal of human immunodeficiency virus type 1
    790..1128    +  CDS            HIV-1 gag (fragment): gag protein from human immunodeficiency virus 1; gag
   1303..1536    +  misc_feature   RRE: The Rev response element (RRE) of HIV-1 allows for Rev-dependent mRNA export from the nucleus to the cytoplasm.
   1913..2013    +  CDS            Rev (fragment): human immunodeficiency virus 1 (HIV-1) Rev protein; rev; enhances nuclear export of unspliced and incompletely spliced viral mRNAs
   2058..2175    +  misc_feature   cPPT/CTS: central polypurine tract and central termination sequence of HIV-1
   2223..3401    +  promoter       EF-1α promoter: strong constitutive promoter for human elongation factor EF-1α
   3422..3442    +  protein_bind   attB1: mutant version of attB; core recombination site for the Gateway® BP reaction BP Clonase™
   3448..6651    +  CDS            PIK3CA: PK3CA_HUMAN - Experimental evidence at protein level: Swiss-Prot protein existence level 1. Phosphoinositide-3-kinase (PI3K) phosphorylates phosphatidylinositol (PI) and its phosphorylated derivatives at position 3 of the inositol ring to produce 3-phosphoinositides (PubMed:15135396, PubMed:23936502, PubMed:28676499). Uses ATP and PtdIns(4,5)P2 (phosphatidylinositol 4,5-bisphosphate) to generate phosphatidylinositol 3,4,5-trisphosphate (PIP3) (PubMed:15135396, PubMed:28676499). PIP3 plays a key role by recruiting PH domain- containing proteins to the membrane, including AKT1 and PDPK1, activat
   6656..6680    -  protein_bind   attB2: mutant version of attB; recombination site for the Gateway® BP reaction BP Clonase™
   6688..6706    +  promoter       T3 promoter: promoter for bacteriophage T3 RNA polymerase
   6732..6750    -  promoter       T7 promoter: promoter for bacteriophage T7 RNA polymerase
   6756..6774    -  protein_bind   attB4 (fragment): mutant version of attB; core recombination site for the Gateway® BP reaction BP Clonase™
   6830..6871    +  CDS            V5 tag: epitope tag from simian virus 5
   6997..7459    +  misc_feature   IRES: internal ribosome entry site (IRES) of the encephalomyocarditis virus (EMCV)
   7473..8192    +  CDS            EGFP: the original enhanced GFP (Yang et al., 1996) mammalian codon-optimized
   8206..8794    +  misc_feature   WPRE: woodchuck hepatitis virus posttranscriptional regulatory element
   8802..8867    +  CDS            nef (fragment): NEF_HV1Z2 - Experimental evidence at protein level: Swiss-Prot protein existence level 1. Extracellular Nef protein targets CD4(+) T-lymphocytes for apoptosis by interacting with CXCR4 surface receptors. From Human immunodeficiency virus type 1 group M subtype D (isolate Z2/CDC-Z34) (HIV-1).
   8869..9102    +  LTR            3' LTR (ΔU3): self-inactivating 3' long terminal repeat (LTR) from HIV-1
   9307..9411    +  promoter       AmpR promoter: bla
   9412..10272   +  CDS            AmpR: β-lactamase; bla; confers resistance to ampicillin, carbenicillin, and related antibiotics
  10443..11031   +  rep_origin     ori: high-copy-number ColE1/pMB1/pBR322/pUC origin of replication
  11214..11268   +  CDS            lacI (fragment): lac repressor; lacI; The lac repressor binds to the lac operator to inhibit transcription in E. coli. This inhibition can be relieved by adding lactose or isopropyl-β-D-thiogalactopyranoside (IPTG).
  11274..11367   +  rep_origin     SV40 ori (fragment): SV40 origin of replication
  11392..11429   +  CDS            lacI (fragment): lac repressor; lacI; The lac repressor binds to the lac operator to inhibit transcription in E. coli. This inhibition can be relieved by adding lactose or isopropyl-β-D-thiogalactopyranoside (IPTG).
  11442..11463   +  protein_bind   CAP binding site: CAP binding activates transcription in the presence of cAMP. E. coli catabolite activator protein
  11478..11508   +  promoter       lac promoter: promoter for the E. coli lac operon
  11512..11534   +  protein_bind   lac operator (fragment): The lac repressor binds to the lac operator to inhibit transcription in E. coli. This inhibition can be relieved by adding lactose or isopropyl-β-D-thiogalactopyranoside (IPTG). lac repressor encoded by lacI
  11566..11649   +  polyA_signal   SV40 poly(A) signal (fragment): SV40 polyadenylation signal
  11816..329     +  CDS            nef (fragment) (across the origin): NEF_HV1BR - Experimental evidence at protein level: Swiss-Prot protein existence level 1. Extracellular Nef protein targets CD4(+) T-lymphocytes for apoptosis by interacting with CXCR4 surface receptors (PubMed:14990729). From Human immunodeficiency virus type 1 group M subtype B (isolate BRU/LAI) (HIV-1).
