[The description below was written by a language model from this plasmid's Addgene catalogue record and pLannotate feature annotations shown in this document.]
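Description:
pHAGE-PIK3CA-E545A is an HIV-1-based, self-inactivating lentiviral expression plasmid of about 11.8 kb, built on the pHAGE backbone to deliver a mutant human PIK3CA into mammalian cells. It is propagated in E. coli through a high-copy ColE1/pUC-type origin and selected with ampicillin via the β-lactamase gene. The viral portion carries a truncated 5' LTR, the Ψ packaging signal with an adjoining gag fragment, the Rev response element for Rev-dependent nuclear export of the genomic RNA, the cPPT/CTS element, and a ΔU3 3' LTR that inactivates LTR promoter activity after integration. Packaging functions are not encoded on the plasmid and must be supplied in trans.

The payload sits between the cPPT and the 3' LTR. A constitutive human EF-1α promoter drives the PIK3CA coding sequence, which encodes the p110α catalytic subunit of phosphoinositide 3-kinase and here carries the E545A substitution. The open reading frame is flanked by attB1 and attB2 sites, consistent with its insertion by Gateway recombination. Downstream, an EMCV IRES followed by EGFP allows the reporter to be translated from the same transcript, so transduced cells can be identified or sorted by fluorescence, and a WPRE enhances transcript expression. A V5 tag sequence is annotated after attB2, separated from the insert by short T3/T7 promoter and attB4 remnants; the record does not state whether it is fused in frame to PIK3CA. The plasmid was deposited in connection with a study on systematic functional annotation of somatic cancer mutations, and serves for stable expression of this PIK3CA variant to assess its functional consequences.
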