Addgene plasmid #116474: pHAGE-PIK3CA-E545A
Purpose: Lentiviral expression of PIK3CA E545A
Depositing lab: Gordon Mills & Kenneth Scott. Publication: Systematic Functional Annotation of Somatic Mutations in Cancer. Ng PK, Li J, Jeong KJ, Shao S, Chen H, Tsang YH, Sengupta S, Wang Z, Bhavana VH, Tran R, Soewito S, Minussi DC, Moreno D, Kong K, Dogruluk T, Lu H, Gao J, Tokheim C, Zhou DC, Johnson AM, Zeng J, Ip CKM, Ju Z, Wester M, Yu S, Li Y, Vellano CP, Schultz N, Karchin R, Ding L, Lu Y, Cheung LWT, Chen K, Shaw KR, Meric-Bernstam F, Scott KL, Yi S, Sahni N, Liang H, Mills GB. Cancer Cell. 2018 Mar 12;33(3):450-462.e10. doi: 10.1016/j.ccell.2018.01.021. PubMed 29533785.
Backbone
  Vector backbone: pHAGE
  Vector type: Lentiviral
Growth in bacteria
  Bacterial resistance: Ampicillin, 100 μg/mL
  Growth temperature: 37°C
  Growth strain: Stbl3
  Copy number: High Copy
Gene/Insert
  Gene/Insert name: PIK3CA
  Species: H. sapiens (human)
  Mutation: E545A
  Entrez Gene: PIK3CA (a.k.a. CCM4, CLAPO, CLOVE, CWS5, HMH, MCAP, MCM, MCMTC, PI3K, PI3K-alpha, p110-alpha)
  Cloning method: Gateway Cloning
Terms and licenses: Academic/Nonprofit Terms; Industry Terms: Not Available to Industry
How to cite: pHAGE-PIK3CA-E545A was a gift from Gordon Mills & Kenneth Scott (Addgene plasmid # 116474)
