>Addgene plasmid #116474 | pHAGE-PIK3CA-E545A | depositor partial sequence | sequence record 219348 | insert
ATGCCTCCACGACCATCATCAGGTGAACTGTGGGGCATCCACTTGATGCCCCCAAGAATCCTAGTAGAAT
GTTTACTACCAAATGGAATGATAGTGACTTTAGAATGCCTCCGTGAGGCTACATTAATAACCATAAAGCA
TGAACTATTTAAAGAAGCAAGAAAATACCCCCTCCATCAACTTCTTCAAGATGAATCTTCTTACATTTTC
GTAAGTGTTACTCAAGAAGCAGAAAGGGAAGAATTTTTTGATGAAACAAGACGACTTTGTGACCTTCGGC
TTTTTCAACCCTTTTTAAAAGTAATTGAACCAGTAGGCAACCGTGAAGAAAAGATCCTCAATCGAGAAAT
TGGTTTTGCTATCGGCATGCCAGTGTGTGAATTTGATATGGTTAAAGATCCAGAAGTACAGGACTTCCGA
AGAAATATTCTGAACGTTTGTAAAGAAGCTGTGGATCTTAGGGACCTCAATTCACCTCATAGTAGAGCAA
TGTATGTCTATCCTCCAAATGTAGAATCTTCACCAGAATTGCCAAAGCACATATATAATAAATTAGATAA
AGGGCAAATAATAGTGGTGATCTGGGTAATAGTTTCTCCAAATAATGACAAGCAGAAGTATACTCTGAAA
ATCAACCATGACTGTGTACCAGAACAAGTAATTGCTGAAGCAATCAGGAAAAAAACTCGAAGTATGTTGC
TATCCTCTGAACAACTAAAACTCTGTGTTTTAGAATATCAGGGCAAGTATATTTTAAAAGTGTGTGGATG
TGATGAATACTTCCTAGAAAAATATCCTCTGAGTCAGTATAAGTATATAAGAAGCTGTATAATGCTTGGG
AGGATGCCCAATTTGATGTTGATGGCTAAAGAAAGCCTTTATTCTCAACTGCCAATGGACTGTTTTACAA
TGCCATCTTATTCCAGACGCATTTCCACAGCTACACCATATATGAATGGAGAAACATCTACAAAATCCCT
TTGGGTTATAAATAGTGCACTCAGAATAAAAATTCTTTGTGCAACCTACGTGAATGTAAATATTCGAGAC
ATTGATAAGATCTATGTTCGAACAGGTATCTACCATGGAGGAGAACCCTTATGTGACAATGTGAACACTC
AAAGAGTACCTTGTTCCAATCCCAGGTGGAATGAATGGCTGAATTATGATATATACATTCCTGATCTTCC
TCGTGCTGCTCGACTTTGCCTTTCCATTTGCTCTGTTAAAGGCCGAAAGGGTGCTAAAGAGGAACACTGT
CCATTGGCATGGGGAAATATAAACTTGTTTGATTACACAGACACTCTAGTATCTGGAAAAATGGCTTTGA
ATCTTTGGCCAGTACCTCATGGATTAAAAGATTTGCTGAACCCTATTGGTGTTACTGGATCAAATCCAAA
TAAAGAAACTCCATGCTTAGAGTTGGAGTTTGACTGGTTCAGCAGTGTGGTAAAGTTCCCAGATATGTCA
GTGATTGAAGAGCATGCCAATTGGTCTGTATCCCGAGAAGCAGGATTTAGCTATTCCCACGCAGGACTGA
GTAACAGACTAGCTAGAGACAATGAATTAAGGGAAAATGACAAAGAACAGCTCAAAGCAATTTCTACACG
AGATCCTCTCTCTGAAATCACTGAGCAGGAGAAAGATTTTCTATGGAGTCACAGACACTATTGTGTAACT
ATCCCCGAAATTCTACCCAAATTGCTTCTGTCTGTTAAATGGAATTCTAGAGATGAAGTAGCCCAGATGT
ATTGCTTGGTAAAAGATTGGCCTCCAATCAAACCTGAACAGGCTATGGAACTTCTGGACTGTAATTACCC
AGATCCTATGGTTCGAGGTTTTGCTGTTCGGTGCTTGGAAAAATATTTAACAGATGACAAACTTTCTCAG
TATTTAATTCAGCTAGTACAGGTCCTAAAATATGAACAATATTTGGATAACTTGCTTGTGAGATTTTTAC
TGAAGAAAGCATTGACTAATCAAAGGATTGGGCACTTTTTCTTTTGGCATTTAAAATCTGAGATGCACAA
TAAAACAGTTAGCCAGAGGTTTGGCCTGCTTTTGGAGTCCTATTGTCGTGCATGTGGGATGTATTTGAAG
CACCTGAATAGGCAAGTCGAGGCAATGGAAAAGCTCATTAACTTAACTGACATTCTCAAACAGGAGAAGA
AGGATGAAACACAAAAGGTACAGATGAAGTTTTTAGTTGAGCAAATGAGGCGACCAGATTTCATGGATGC
TCTACAGGGCTTTCTGTCTCCTCTAAACCCTGCTCATCAACTAGGAAACCTCAGGCTTGAAGAGTGTCGA
ATTATGTCCTCTGCAAAAAGGCCACTGTGGTTGAATTGGGAGAACCCAGACATCATGTCAGAGTTACTGT
TTCAGAACAATGAGATCATCTTTAAAAATGGGGATGATTTACGGCAAGATATGCTAACACTTCAAATTAT
TCGTATTATGGAAAATATCTGGCAAAATCAAGGTCTTGATCTTCGAATGTTACCTTATGGTTGTCTGTCA
ATCGGTGACTGTGTGGGACTTATTGAGGTGGTGCGAAATTCTCACACTATTATGCAAATTCAGTGCAAAG
GCGGCTTGAAAGGTGCACTGCAGTTCAACAGCCACACACTACATCAGTGGCTCAAAGACAAGAACAAAGG
AGAAATATATGATGCAGCCATTGACCTGTTTACACGTTCATGTGCTGGATACTGTGTAGCTACCTTCATT
TTGGGAATTGGAGATCGTCACAATAGTAACATCATGGTGAAAGACGATGGACAACTGTTTCATATAGATT
TTGGACACTTTTTGGATCACAAGAAGAAAAAATTTGGTTATAAACGAGAACGTGTGCCATTTGTTTTGAC
ACAGGATTTCTTAATAGTGATTAGTAAAGGAGCCCAAGAATGCACAAAGACAAGAGAATTTGAGAGGTTT
CAGGAGATGTGTTACAAGGCTTATCTAGCTATTCGACAGCATGCCAATCTCTTCATAAATCTTTTCTCAA
TGATGCTTGGCTCTGGAATGCCAGAACTACAATCTTTTGATGACATTGCATACATTCGAAAGACCCTAGC
CTTAGATAAAACTGAGCAAGAGGCTTTGGAGTATTTCATGAAACAAATGAATGATGCACATCATGGTGGC
TGGACAACAAAAATGGATTGGATCTTCCACACAATTAAACAGCATGCATTGAACTGA
